>Addgene plasmid #164758 | LjUBQ:MtnsLTP17:T35s | addgene full sequence | sequence record 325028 | Addgene NGS Result
CCCCATGTGTGGAGGAACGGGCGGTTGGCCAGGCGTAAGCGGCTGGGTTGTCTGCCGGCCCTGCAATGGC
ACTGGAACCCCCAAGCCCGAGGAATCGGCGTGAGCGGTCGCAAACCATCCGGCCCGGTACAAATCGGCGC
GGCGCTGGGTGATGACCTGGTGGAGAAGTTGAAGGCCGCGCAGGCCGCCCAGCGGCAACGCATCGAGGCA
GAAGCACGCCCCGGTGAATCGTGGCAAGCGGCCGCTGATCGAATCCGCAAAGAATCCCGGCAACCGCCGG
CAGCCGGTGCGTCGTCGATTAGGAAGCCGCCCAAGGGCGACGAGCAACCAGATTTTTTCGTTCCGATGCT
CTATGACGTGGGCACCCGCGATAGTCGCAGCATCATGGACGTGGCCGTTTTCCGTCTGTCGAAGCGTGAC
CGACGAGCTGGCGAGGTGATCCGCTACGAGCTTCCAGACGGGCACGTAGAGGTTTCCGCAGGGCCGGCCG
GCATGGCCAGTGTGTGGGATTACGACCTGGTACTGATGGCGGTTTCCCATCTAACCGAATCCATGAACCG
ATACCGGGAAGGGAAGGGAGACAAGCCCGGCCGCGTGTTCCGTCCACACGTTGCGGACGTACTCAAGTTC
TGCCGGCGAGCCGATGGCGGAAAGCAGAAAGACGACCTGGTAGAAACCTGCATTCGGTTAAACACCACGC
ACGTTGCCATGCAGCGTACGAAGAAGGCCAAGAACGGCCGCCTGGTGACGGTATCCGAGGGTGAAGCCTT
GATTAGCCGCTACAAGATCGTAAAGAGCGAAACCGGGCGGCCGGAGTACATCGAGATCGAGCTAGCTGAT
TGGATGTACCGCGAGATCACAGAAGGCAAGAACCCGGACGTGCTGACGGTTCACCCCGATTACTTTTTGA
TCGATCCCGGCATCGGCCGTTTTCTCTACCGCCTGGCACGCCGCGCCGCAGGCAAGGCAGAAGCCAGATG
GTTGTTCAAGACGATCTACGAACGCAGTGGCAGCGCCGGAGAGTTCAAGAAGTTCTGTTTCACCGTGCGC
AAGCTGATCGGGTCAAATGACCTGCCGGAGTACGATTTGAAGGAGGAGGCGGGGCAGGCTGGCCCGATCC
TAGTCATGCGCTACCGCAACCTGATCGAGGGCGAAGCATCCGCCGGTTCCTAATGTACGGAGCAGATGCT
AGGGCAAATTGCCCTAGCAGGGGAAAAAGGTCGAAAAAGCTTCTTTCCTGTGGATAGCACGTACATTGGG
AACCCAAAGCCGTACATTGGGAACCGGAACCCGTACATTGGGAACCCAAAGCCGTACATTGGGAACCGGT
CACACATGTAAGTGACTGATATAAAAGAGAAAAAAGGCGATTTTTCCGCCTAAAACTCTTTAAAACTTAT
TAAAACTCTTAAAACCCGCCTGGCCTGTGCATAACTGTCTGGCCAGCGCACAGCCGAAGAGCTGCAAAAA
GCGCCTACCCTTCGGTCGCTGCGCTCCCTACGCCCCGCCGCTTCGCGTCGGCCTATCGCGGCCGCTGGCC
GCTCAAAAATGGCTGGCCTACGGCCAGGCAATCTACCAGGGCGCGGACAAGCCGCGCCGTCGCCACTCGA
CCGCCGGCGCCCACATCAAGGCACCGAGCTCCCATCCCCCCAGGGGCTGCGCCCCTCGGCCGCGAACGGC
CTCACCCCAAAAATGGCAGCGCTGGCCAATTCGTGCGCGGAACCCCTATTTGTTTATTTTTCTAAATACA
TTCAAATATGTATCCGCTCATGAGACAATAACCTTGATAAATGCTTCAATAATATTGAAAAAGGAAGAGT
ATGGCTAAAATGAGAATATCACCGGAATTGAAAAAACTGATCGAAAAATACCGCTGCGCAAAAGATACGG
AAGGAATGTCTCCTGCTAAGGTATATAAGCTGGTGGGAGAAAATGAAAACCTATATTTAAAAATGACGGA
CAGCCGGTATAAAGGGACCACCTATGATGTGGAACGGGAAAAGGACATGATGCTATGGCTGGAAGGAAAG
CTGCCTGTTCCAAAGGTCCTGCACTTTGAACGGCATGATGGCTGGAGCAATCTGCTCATGAGTGAGGCCG
ATGGCGTCCTTTGCTCGGAAGAGTATGAAGATGAACAAAGCCCTGAAAAGATTATCGAGCTGTATGCGGA
GTGCATCAGGCTCTTTCACTCCATCGACATATCGGATTGTCCCTATACGAATAGCTTAGACAGCCGCTTA
GCCGAATTGGATTACTTACTGAATAACGATCTGGCCGATGTGGATTGCGAAAACTGGGAAGAGGACACTC
CATTTAAAGATCCGCGCGAGCTGTATGATTTTTTAAAGACGGAAAAGCCCGAAGAGGAACTTGTCTTTTC
CCACGGCGACCTGGGAGACAGCAACATCTTTGTGAAAGATGGCAAAGTAAGTGGCTTTATTGATCTTGGG
AGAAGCGGCAGGGCGGACAAGTGGTATGACATTGCCTTCTGCGTCCGGTCGATCAGGGAGGATATCGGGG
AAGAACAGTATGTCGAGCTATTTTTTGACTTACTGGGGATCAAGCCTGATTGGGAGAAAATAAAATATTA
TATTTTACTGGATGAATTGTTTTAGCTGTCAGACCAAGTTTACTCATATATACTTTAGATTGATTTAAAA
CTTCATTTTTAATTTAAAAGGATCTAGGTGAAGATCCTTTTTGATAATCTCATGACCAAAATCCCTTAAC
GTGAGTTTTCGTTCCACTGAGCGTCAGACCCCGTAGAAAAGATCAAAGGATCTTCTTGAGATCCTTTTTT
TCTGCGCGTAATCTGCTGCTTGCAAACAAAAAAACCACCGCTACCAGCGGTGGTTTGTTTGCCGGATCAA
GAGCTACCAACTCTTTTTCCGAAGGTAACTGGCTTCAGCAGAGCGCAGATACCAAATACTGTCCTTCTAG
TGTAGCCGTAGTTAGGCCACCACTTCAAGAACTCTGTAGCACCGCCTACATACCTCGCTCTGCTAATCCT
GTTACCAGTGGCTGCTGCCAGTGGCGATAAGTCGTGTCTTACCGGGTTGGACTCAAGACGATAGTTACCG
GATAAGGCGCAGCGGTCGGGCTGAACGGGGGGTTCGTGCACACAGCCCAGCTTGGAGCGAACGACCTACA
CCGAACTGAGATACCTACAGCGTGAGCTATGAGAAAGCGCCACGCTTCCCGAAGGGAGAAAGGCGGACAG
GTATCCGGTAAGCGGCAGGGTCGGAACAGGAGAGCGCACGAGGGAGCTTCCAGGGGGAAACGCCTGGTAT
CTTTATAGTCCTGTCGGGTTTCGCCACCTCTGACTTGAGCGTCGATTTTTGTGATGCTCGTCAGGGGGGC
GGAGCCTATGGAAAAACGCCAGCAACGCGGCCTTTTTACGGTTCCTGTGGTTGGCACATACAAATGGACG
AACGGATAAACCTTTTCACGCCCTTTTAAATATCCGATTATTCTAATAAACGCTCTTTTCTCTTAGGTTT
ACCCGCCAATATATCCTGTCAAACACTGATAGTTTAAACTCCCTCGGTCACATGTGCATCCTCGTAAGGA
GGACGTCGTTGTGGTTGGTGCTTTCCTTACATTCTGAGCCTCTTTCCTTCTAATCCACTCATCTGCATCT
TCTTGTGTCCTTACTAATACCTCATTGGTTCCAAATTCCCTCCCTTTAAGCACCAGCTCGTTTCTGTTCT
TCCACAGCCTCCCAAGTATCCAAGGGACTAAAGCCTCCACATTCTTCAGATCAGGATATTCTTGTTTAAG
ATGTTGAACTCTATGGAGGTTTGTATGAACTGATGATCTAGGACCGGATAAGTTCCCTTCTTCATAGCGA
ACTTATTCAAAGAATGTTTTGTGTATCATTCTTGTTACATTGTTATTAATGAAAAAATATTATTGGTCAT
TGGACTGAACACGAGTGTTAAATATGGACCAGGCCCCAAATAAGATCCATTGATATATGAATTAAATAAC
AAGAATAAATCGAGTCACCAAACCACTTGCCTTTTTTAACGAGACTTGTTCACCAACTTGATACAAAAGT
CATTATCCTATGCAAATCAATAATCATACAAAAATATCCAATAACACTAAAAAAATTAAAAGAAATGGAT
AATTTCACAATATGTTATACGATAAAGAAGTTACTTTTCCAAGAAATTCACTGATTTTATAAGCCCACTT
GCATTAGATAAATGGCAAAAAAAAACAAAAAGGAAAAGAAATAAAGCACGAAGAATTCTAGAAAATACGA
AATACGCTTCAATGCAGTGGGACCCACGGTTCAATTATTGCCAATTTTCAGCTCCACCGTATATTTAAAA
AATAAAACGATAATGCTAAAAAAATATAAATCGTAACGATCGTTAAATCTCAACGGCTGGATCTTATGAC
GACCGTTAAGGAAATTGTGGTTGTCGGACGAAGTCCAGTAATAAACGGCGTCAAAGTGGTTGCAGCCGGC
ACACACGAGTCGTGTTTATCAACTCAAAGCACAAATACTTTTCCTCAACCTAAAAATAAGGCAATTAGCC
AAAAACAACTTTGCGTGTAAACAACGCTCAATACACGTGTCATTTTATTATTAGCTATTGCTTCACCGCC
TTAGCTTTCTCGTGACCTAGTCGTCCTCGTCTTTTCTTCTTCTTCTTCTATAAAACAATACCCAAAGAGC
TCTTCTTCTTCACAATTCAGATTTCAATTTCTCAAAATCTTAAAAACTTTCTCTCAATTCTCTCTACCGT
GATCAAGGTAAATTTCTGTGTTCCTTATTCTCTCAAAATCTTCGATTTTGTTTTCGTTCGATCCCAATTT
CGTATATGTTCTTTGGTTTAGATTCTGTTAATCTTAGATCGTAGACGATTTTCTGGGTTTGATCGTTAGA
TATCATCTTAATTCTCGATTAGGGTTTCATAGATATCATCCGATTTGTTCAAATAATTTGAGTTTTGTCG
AATAATTACTCTTCGATTTGTGATTTCTATCTAGATCTGGTGTTAGTTTCTAGTTTGTGCGATCGAATTT
GTCGATTAATCTGAGTTTTTCTGATTAACAGATGCAGATCTTAATGGGGTCATCCAAGAATGTTATCAAG
GAGTTCATGAGGTTTAAGGTTCGCATGGAAGGAACGGTCAATGGGCACGAGTTTGAAATAGAAGGCGAAG
GAGAGGGGAGGCCATACGAAGGCCACAATACCGTAAAGCTTAAGGTAACCAAGGGGGGACCTTTGCCATT
TGCTTGGGATATTTTGTCACCACAATTTCAGTATGGAAGCAAGGTATATGTCAAGCACCCTGCCGACATA
CCAGACTATAAAAAGCTGTCATTTCCTGAAGGATTTAAATGGGAAAGGGTCATGAACTTTGAAGATGGTG
GCGTCGTTACTGTAACCCAGGATTCCAGTTTGCAGGATGGCTGTTTCATCTACAAGGTCAAGTTCATTGG
CGTGAACTTTCCTTCCGATGGACCTGTTATGCAAAAGAAAACAATGGGCTGGGAAGCCAGCACTGAGCGT
TTGTATCCTCGTGATGGCGTGTTGAAAGGAGAGATTCATAAGGCTCTGAAGCTGAAAGACGGTGGTCATT
ACCTAGTTGAATTCAAAAGTATTTACATGGCAAAGAAGCCTGTGCAGCTACCAGGGTACTACTATGTTGA
CTCCAAACTGGATATAACAAGCCACAACGAAGATTATACAATCGTTGAGCAGTATGAAAGAACCGAGGGA
CGCCACCATCTGTTCCTTTAAGCTTGTCAAGCAGATCGTTCAAACATTTGGCAATAAAGTTTCTTAAGAT
TGAATCCTGTTGCCGGTCTTGCGATGATTATCATATAATTTCTGTTGAATTACGTTAAGCATGTAATAAT
TAACATGTAATGCATGACGTTATTTATGAGATGGGTTTTTATGATTAGAGTCCCGCAATTATACATTTAA
TACGCGATAGAAAACAAAATATAGCGCGCAAACTAGGATAAATTATCGCGCGCGGTGTCATCTATGTTAC
TAGATCGACGCTGAGCTCGAATTCTAGTGGAGGGAGAGAGGATTTTGAGGAAATAATTAATTGAATTACT
TGTATTATTGATAAAGTAATTTAGATAAGTTGTTAGTACAACTTATTGCAACTATGGATAGACAAAAATC
ACTTATTTTAAGGGGAGAAGTATATAACAACTTATTATAAAATTTCTGAGCAGCCGGCCTCCTCCAATCA
ATCATAGAGAGTGGAGCCCATTCTGGAAAACCAAGGAACCCCCAACTTGCACTGGTGCGGTGGCCCAATT
CAAAAAAAACGGGGCCCAGCAAAGTAACGCCGTTGTAACGATTTATCAATCCAAACTCAAAAGGCGGCGA
GATGCGTTTAACTCCGTGAAATTAACAAACCGCCAACAACTTGCAATTTGCAACTACCGTTTCCAAGAAG
AACTCAACCACACAACGTATCCTATCCCAAACCACACGCAACTAGTGACGCGTCATAAGGACACGTGTCA
CAATTTGACTGGTTAATAATTTCACCGCTTTTGCTATAAATTACCTCCAATCCCCTTAGCTTCTTCACAA
TTCAGTTCCCAACCCTAACAATTCTTGTTCATATCGCTTCTCTCTACTTTCAAGGTATGATCCAATTTCT
CTCTTCTTTCTCTGTAATCCTTTCGTTGAGTTTTGTTTCCGATCAATCATAGGTAGTTTTCTTGTTTCGA
AGCATGAGATCTAGGAATTTTTTGTGATTTTCCAAAATTGAGATCGGTTTGAAATTGAATTTTACAGCTT
GAATCTCAGATCTTGTTTTATCAATGTTTTCGATGGCTTGCGATGTAGATCTATGATAATTGTGGTTCAG
TTTTGTTAGGAATCGATTTCGGTTTAGCAATTGCAGATTAATTAGGGTTTCCAATTGAATTCTTCAGATC
CGTTATGGAATTATGTCAAATAATTTATTCAAATTGGAAATTATTGTTAGATCCACTCTTAATCTGTTTG
ATCCAAGCTTCAATTAGGGTTTTCACTTGTTTCAATTTCTTGTTATGGATTCTGATTTATCTGTTGATGT
TAGATCCACTCTTAATCTGTTTGATCCAAGCGTTAATTAGGGTTTTCACTTGTTTCAATTTCGTGTGTTG
GATTCTGATTTATCTGTTGTTGATGTGATTACAGAATGGGTAAGGTTGCATTATTTGTTTTGATGGCTTG
CATGATGATAGCAAGTTCTCATGCTAAAGCAACCCTAACATGTGAGCAAACAACCATATACCTAACTCCA
TGCATACCCTATGGAATGTTGGGAGGAAGTGTATCACCCTTGTGTTGCCAAGGTATTCACTCTATAAATG
CTGCATATAAGAATGGCGATGATAGAAGAGTTGCATGCCATTGCATTCAGGATACAGCTGCTAAAATCCC
TTTGATTGATTATACAAGAATTAATCAAATTGGTGAACTATGTGGATCTAAATGTCCCTTCAAAGTTTAC
CCCTCCACTGATTGCAATAAGGTGAAGTAAGCTTCTCTAGCTAGAGTCGATCGACAAGCTCGAGTTTCTC
CATAATAATGTGTGAGTAGTTCCCAGATAAGGGAATTAGGGTTCCTATAGGGTTTCGCTCATGTGTTGAG
CATATAAGAAACCCTTAGTATGTATTTGTATTTGTAAAATACTTCTATCAATAAAATTTCTAATTCCTAA
AACCAAAATCCAGTACTAAAATCCAGATCGCTAAGCTTGAATTCTTGCGGAGAGCGGAGAATTAAGGGAG
TCACGTTATGACCCCCGCCGATGACGCGGGACAAGCCGTTTTACGTTTGGAACTGACAGAACCGCAACGT
TGAAGGAGCCACTCAGCCGCGGGTTTCTGGAGTTTAATGAGCTAAGCACATACGTCAGAAACCATTATTG
CGCGTTCAAAAGTCGCCTAAGGTCACTATCAGCTAGCAAATATTTCTTGTCAAAAATGCTCCACTGACGT
TCCATAAATTCCCCTCGGTATCCAATTAGAGTCTCATATTCACTCTCAAATGATTGAACAAGATGGATTG
CACGCAGGTTCTCCGGCCGCTTGGGTGGAGAGGCTATTCGGCTATGACTGGGCACAACAGACAATCGGCT
GCTCTGATGCCGCCGTGTTCCGGCTGTCAGCGCAGGGGCGCCCGGTTCTTTTTGTCAAGACCGACCTGTC
CGGTGCCCTGAATGAACTCCAAGACGAGGCAGCGCGGCTATCGTGGCTGGCCACGACGGGCGTTCCTTGC
GCAGCTGTGCTCGACGTTGTCACTGAAGCGGGAAGGGACTGGCTGCTATTGGGCGAAGTGCCGGGGCAGG
ATCTCCTGTCATCTCACCTTGCTCCTGCCGAGAAAGTATCCATCATGGCTGATGCAATGCGGCGGCTGCA
TACGCTTGATCCGGCTACCTGCCCATTCGACCACCAAGCGAAACATCGCATCGAGCGAGGACGTACTCGG
ATGGAAGCCGGTCTTGTCGATCAGGATGATCTGGACGAAGAGCATCAGGGGCTCGCGCCAGCCGAACTGT
TCGCCAGGCTCAAGGCGCGGATGCCCGACGGCGAGGATCTCGTCGTGACCCAGGGCGATGCCTGCTTGCC
GAATATCATGGTGGAAAATGGCCGCTTTTCTGGATTCATCGACTGTGGCCGGCTGGGTGTGGCGGACCGC
TATCAGGACATAGCGTTGGCTACCCGTGATATTGCTGAAGAGCTTGGCGGCGAATGGGCTGACCGCTTCC
TCGTGCTTTACGGTATCGCCGCTCCCGATTCGCAGCGCATCGCCTTCTATCGCCTTCTTGACGAGTTCTT
CTGAGCTTGTCAAGCAGATCGTTCAAACATTTGGCAATAAAGTTTCTTAAGATTGAATCCTGTTGCCGGT
CTTGCGATGATTATCATATAATTTCTGTTGAATTACGTTAAGCATGTAATAATTAACATGTAATGCATGA
CGTTATTTATGAGATGGGTTTTTATGATTAGAGTCCCGCAATTATACATTTAATACGCGATAGAAAACAA
AATATAGCGCGCAAACTAGGATAAATTATCGCGCGCGGTGTCATCTATGTTACTAGATCGACGCTGGATC
CGAATTCGGCAGGGCCCACTGCATCCACCCCAGTACATTAAAAACGTCCGCAATGTGTTATTAAGTTGTC
TAAGCGTCAATTTGTTTACACCACAATATATCCTGCCACCAGCCAGCCAACAGCTCCCCGACCGGCAGCT
CGGCACAAAATCACCACTCGATACAGGCAGCCCATCAGCCGTGCGGCTGCATGAAATCCTGGCCGGTTTG
TCTGATGCCAAGCTGGCGGCCTGGCCGGCCAGCTTGGCCGCTGAAGAAACCGAGCGCCGCCGTCTAAAAA
GGTGATGTGTATTTGAGTAAAACAGCTTGCGTCATGCGGTCGCTGCGTATATGATGCGATGAGTAAATAA
ACAAATACGCAAGGGGAACGCATGAAGGTTATCGCTGTACTTAACCAGAAAGGCGGGTCAGGCAAGACGA
CCATCGCAACCCATCTAGCCCGCGCCCTGCAACTCGCCGGGGCCGATGTTCTGTTAGTCGATTCCGATCC
CCAGGGCAGTGCCCGCGATTGGGCGGCCGTGCGGGAAGATCAACCGCTAACCGTTGTCGGCATCGACCGC
CCGACGATTGACCGCGACGTGAAGGCCATCGGCCGGCGCGACTTCGTAGTGATCGACGGAGCGCCCCAGG
CGGCGGACTTGGCTGTGTCCGCGATCAAGGCAGCCGACTTCGTGCTGATTCCGGTGCAGCCAAGCCCTTA
CGACATATGGGCCACCGCCGACCTGGTGGAGCTGGTTAAGCAGCGCATTGAGGTCACGGATGGAAGGCTA
CAAGCGGCCTTTGTCGTGTCGCGGGCGATCAAAGGCACGCGCATCGGCGGTGAGGTTGCCGAGGCGCTGG
CCGGGTACGAGCTGCCCATTCTTGAGTCCCGTATCACGCAGCGCGTGAGCTACCCAGGCACTGCCGCCGC
CGGCACAACCGTTCTTGAATCAGAACCCGAGGGCGACGCTGCCCGCGAGGTCCAGGCGCTGGCCGCTGAA
ATTAAATCAAAACTCATTTGAGTTAATGAGGTAAAGAGAAAATGAGCAAAAGCACAAACACGCTAAGTGC
CGGCCGTCCGAGCGCACGCAGCAGCAAGGCTGCAACGTTGGCCAGCCTGGCAGACACGCCAGCCATGAAG
CGGGTCAACTTTCAGTTGCCGGCGGAGGATCACACCAAGCTGAAGATGTACGCGGTACGCCAAGGCAAGA
CCATTACCGAGCTGCTATCTGAATACATCGCGCAGCTACCAGAGTAAATGAGCAAATGAATAAATGAGTA
GATGAATTTTAGCGGCTAAAGGAGGCGGCATGGAAAATCAAGAACAACCAGGCACCGACGCCGTGGAATG
Features (pLannotate 1.2.2; 15 found; start..end, strand, type, name):
    100..1173    +  CDS            pVS1 RepA: replication protein from the Pseudomonas plasmid pVS1 (Heeb et al., 2000)
   1239..1433    +  rep_origin     pVS1 oriV: origin of replication for the Pseudomonas plasmid pVS1 (Heeb et al., 2000)
   1639..1699    +  rep_origin     oriV (fragment): incP origin of replication
   1716..1820    +  promoter       AmpR promoter: bla
   1821..2615    +  CDS            KanR: aminoglycoside phosphotransferase; aphA-3; confers resistance to kanamycin
   2786..3374    +  rep_origin     ori: high-copy-number ColE1/pMB1/pBR322/pUC origin of replication
   3497..3521    -  misc_feature   RB T-DNA repeat: right border repeat from nopaline C58 T-DNA
   5084..5758    +  CDS            DsRed: DsRed is a basic (constitutively fluorescent) red fluorescent protein published in 1999, derived from Discosoma sp..
   5774..6026    +  terminator     NOS terminator: nopaline synthase terminator and poly(A) signal
   7555..7729    +  polyA_signal   CaMV poly(A) signal: cauliflower mosaic virus polyadenylation signal
   7829..8008    +  promoter       NOS promoter: nopaline synthase promoter
   8030..8824    +  CDS            NeoR/KanR: aminoglycoside phosphotransferase from Tn5; aph(3')-II (or nptII); confers resistance to neomycin, kanamycin, and G418 (Geneticin®)
   8837..9089    +  terminator     NOS terminator: nopaline synthase terminator and poly(A) signal
   9184..9208    -  misc_feature   LB T-DNA repeat: left border repeat from nopaline C58 T-DNA
   9472..10101   +  CDS            pVS1 StaA: stability protein from the Pseudomonas plasmid pVS1 (Heeb et al., 2000)
