[The description below was written by a language model from this plasmid's Addgene catalogue record and pLannotate feature annotations shown in this document.]
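Description:
LjUBQ:MtnsLTP17:T35s is a plant binary expression vector built on the EC50505 backbone for Agrobacterium-mediated delivery and overexpression of a Medicago truncatula peptide-coding gene. Outside the T-DNA, the backbone carries a high-copy ColE1/pUC-type origin for propagation in E. coli, together with the pVS1 replication module (RepA, oriV and the StaA stability protein), which supports stable maintenance in Agrobacterium. A short fragment of an incP oriV is also annotated. Bacterial selection is by kanamycin, through an aphA-3 aminoglycoside phosphotransferase gene preceded by the bla (AmpR) promoter.

Between the nopaline-type right and left T-DNA border repeats lie three units. The payload is Medtr3g467100.1 (nsLTP17, a 714 bp insert), which the catalogue states is driven by the Lotus japonicus ubiquitin promoter and terminated by the CaMV 35S terminator. The automated feature table does not annotate the promoter or the coding sequence themselves, but the CaMV poly(A) signal is detected, and the unannotated stretch upstream of it is consistent with this cassette. Although the 35S terminator is listed in the tag field, it is a regulatory element rather than a fusion to the protein. A DsRed coding sequence followed by a NOS terminator provides a red fluorescent visual marker for transformed tissue, matching the depositor's note on additional DsRed selection; its promoter is not identified in the record. Next to the left border, a NOS promoter–nptII–NOS terminator cassette confers neomycin/G418/kanamycin resistance for selecting transformed plant cells. The stated purpose is overexpression of this peptide-coding gene in plants. The sequenced record (10,430 nt) is slightly shorter than the listed backbone and insert sizes combined.
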