Addgene plasmid #164758: LjUBQ:MtnsLTP17:T35s
Purpose: Overexpression of Peptide coding gene (Binary vector)
Depositing lab: Wolf Scheible. Depositing organization: Noble Research Institute, LLC.
Backbone
  Vector backbone: EC50505
  Backbone size w/o insert (bp): 10475
  Vector type: Plant Expression
  Selectable markers: Neomycin (select with G418) ; N/A
Growth in bacteria
  Bacterial resistance: Kanamycin, 50 μg/mL
  Growth temperature: 37°C
  Growth strain: DH5alpha
  Copy number: High Copy
Gene/Insert
  Gene/Insert name: Medtr3g467100.1 (alt names: nsLTP17; LOC25491077)
  Species: Medicago truncatula
  Insert size (bp): 714
  Promoter: Lotus japonicus Ubiquitin
  Tag / fusion protein: Terminator 35S (C terminal on insert)
  Cloning method: Unknown
Terms and licenses: Academic/Nonprofit Terms; Industry Terms: Not Available to Industry
Depositor comments: Cloned by Peter/Shulan, additional dsRED selection
How to cite: LjUBQ:MtnsLTP17:T35s was a gift from Wolf Scheible (Addgene plasmid # 164758 ; http://n2t.net/addgene:164758 ; RRID:Addgene_164758)
